Addgene plasmid #192465: pAcGFP1-N1-RvCAHS12-min-GS
Purpose: Expression of RvCAHS12-min-GS_linker-AcGFP1 in mammalian cells
Depositing lab: Takekazu Kunieda. Depositing organization: The University of Tokyo. Publication: Stress-dependent cell stiffening by tardigrade tolerance proteins that reversibly form a filamentous network and gel. Tanaka A, Nakano T, Watanabe K, Masuda K, Honda G, Kamata S, Yasui R, Kozuka-Hata H, Watanabe C, Chinen T, Kitagawa D, Sawai S, Oyama M, Yanagisawa M, Kunieda T. PLoS Biol. 2022 Sep 6;20(9):e3001780. doi: 10.1371/journal.pbio.3001780. eCollection 2022 Sep. PubMed 36067153.
Backbone
  Vector backbone: pAcGFP1-N1
  Backbone manufacturer: Clontech
  Backbone size w/o insert (bp): 4650
  Total vector size (bp): 4726
  Vector type: Mammalian Expression
  Selectable markers: Neomycin (select with G418)
Growth in bacteria
  Bacterial resistance: Kanamycin, 50 μg/mL
  Growth temperature: 37°C
  Growth strain: DH5alpha
  Copy number: Unknown
Gene/Insert
  Gene/Insert name: CAHS12-min (alt name: RvCAHS12-min)
  Species: Ramazzottius varieornatus
  Insert size (bp): 519
  Promoter: CMV
  Tag / fusion protein: AcGFP1 (C terminal on backbone)
  Cloning method: Gibson Cloning
  Sequencing primers: 5′ CMV
Terms and licenses: Academic/Nonprofit Terms; Industry Terms: Not Available to Industry
How to cite: pAcGFP1-N1-RvCAHS12-min-GS was a gift from Takekazu Kunieda (Addgene plasmid # 192465 ; http://n2t.net/addgene:192465 ; RRID:Addgene_192465)
