[The description below was written by a language model from this plasmid's Addgene catalogue record and pLannotate feature annotations shown in this document.]
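Description:
pAcGFP1-N1-RvCAHS12-min-GS is a mammalian expression plasmid built on the Clontech pAcGFP1-N1 backbone. It produces a truncated ("min") version of the CAHS12 protein from the tardigrade Ramazzottius varieornatus, fused at its C-terminus to the green fluorescent protein AcGFP1. Transcription is driven by the human cytomegalovirus immediate-early enhancer and promoter and terminated by an SV40 polyadenylation signal. The 519 bp insert was introduced by Gibson assembly. As the name and stated purpose indicate, it is joined to the mammalian codon-optimised AcGFP1 coding sequence through a GS (presumably glycine-serine) linker, which would fall in the short unannotated gap between the two reading frames. The automated annotation labels the insert as a fragment of a CAHS protein from Hypsibius dujardini. This is a homology-based match to a related tardigrade protein, not a conflict with the catalogue species.

The plasmid replicates in E. coli from a high-copy ColE1/pUC-type origin, and an f1 origin is also present. A single Tn5 aminoglycoside phosphotransferase gene (NeoR/KanR) sits behind tandem bacterial (bla) and SV40 early promoters and is followed by an HSV TK polyadenylation signal. It gives kanamycin resistance in bacteria and G418 selection in mammalian cells. The short large T antigen, ble and bGH poly(A) fragments in the table are probably backbone remnants or incidental matches. The sequenced record is 5,169 nt, somewhat longer than the 4,726 bp total listed in the catalogue.

The construct allows the minimal CAHS12 region to be visualised in live mammalian cells. This fits the associated work on tardigrade tolerance proteins that reversibly form filamentous networks and gels under stress.
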