Features (pLannotate 1.2.2; 14 found; start..end, strand, type, name):
     61..364     +  enhancer       CMV enhancer: human cytomegalovirus immediate early enhancer
    365..568     +  promoter       CMV promoter: human cytomegalovirus (CMV) immediate early promoter
    600..1055    +  CDS            CAHS 94205 (fragment): CAHS1_HYPDU - Also known as CAHS-a From Hypsibius dujardini (Water bear) (Macrobiotus dujardini).
   1116..1835    +  CDS            AcGFP1: Aequorea coerulescens GFP mammalian codon-optimized
   1851..1934    +  CDS            large T antigen (fragment): large T antigen from SV40 (simian virus 40)
   1957..2078    +  polyA_signal   SV40 poly(A) signal: SV40 polyadenylation signal
   2112..2540    -  rep_origin     f1 ori (sequence partly withheld): f1 bacteriophage origin of replication; arrow indicates direction of (+) strand synthesis
   2567..2671    +  promoter       AmpR promoter: bla
   2673..3030    +  promoter       SV40 promoter: SV40 enhancer and early promoter
   3065..3859    +  CDS            NeoR/KanR: aminoglycoside phosphotransferase from Tn5; aph(3')-II (or nptII); confers resistance to neomycin, kanamycin, and G418 (Geneticin®)
   3880..4032    +  CDS            ble (fragment): BLE_KLEPN - Experimental evidence at protein level: Swiss-Prot protein existence level 1. Binding protein with a strong affinity to the bleomycin family of antibiotics. Binds to CL990; an antimitotic-antibiotic compound. From Klebsiella pneumoniae.
   4091..4138    +  polyA_signal   HSV TK poly(A) signal: herpes simplex virus thymidine kinase polyadenylation signal (Cole and Stacy, 1985)
   4229..4245    -  polyA_signal   bGH poly(A) signal (fragment): bovine growth hormone polyadenylation signal
   4467..5055    +  rep_origin     ori: high-copy-number ColE1/pMB1/pBR322/pUC origin of replication
>Addgene plasmid #192465 | pAcGFP1-N1-RvCAHS12-min-GS | addgene full sequence | sequence record 378558 | Addgene NGS Result
TAGTTATTAATAGTAATCAATTACGGGGTCATTAGTTCATAGCCCATATATGGAGTTCCGCGTTACATAA
CTTACGGTAAATGGCCCGCCTGGCTGACCGCCCAACGACCCCCGCCCATTGACGTCAATAATGACGTATG
TTCCCATAGTAACGCCAATAGGGACTTTCCATTGACGTCAATGGGTGGAGTATTTACGGTAAACTGCCCA
CTTGGCAGTACATCAAGTGTATCATATGCCAAGTACGCCCCCTATTGACGTCAATGACGGTAAATGGCCC
GCCTGGCATTATGCCCAGTACATGACCTTATGGGACTTTCCTACTTGGCAGTACATCTACGTATTAGTCA
TCGCTATTACCATGGTGATGCGGTTTTGGCAGTACATCAATGGGCGTGGATAGCGGTTTGACTCACGGGG
ATTTCCAAGTCTCCACCCCATTGACGTCAATGGGAGTTTGTTTTGGCACCAAAATCAACGGGACTTTCCA
AAATGTCGTAACAACTCCGCCCCATTGACGCAAATGGGCGGTAGGCGTGTACGGTGGGAGGTCTATATAA
GCAGAGCTGGTTTAGTGAACCGTCAGATCCGCCACCATGTCTGGCATGGCCGAACAGATCGTCGGTCAAG
GTTTCACGGCCTCTGCAGCTCGTATCACTGGCTCGTCGGCTGATGTCAACATCGTTGAGACTGCTGAGGC
TCGCGAGAAGCGAATGAGGGATGAGGAGAAATATGCTCGTGAACAGGAGGCCATCAACCGTCATGCTGAC
AAGGACCTGGAAAAGAAGACGGAAGCCTACCGCAAGGAGGCCGAGCACGAGGCTGAGAAGATCCGCAAGG
CGTTGGAGAAGCAACACGAGCGAGACATCGAGTTCCGCAAGGAAGTTGTGGGAAGTACCATCGAGAAGCA
GAAGGCGGAAATCGAGCTGGAAGCCAAGCGAGCAAAGGCCGCTTTGGAGCACGAACGTCAGCTGGCCAAC
GATGCGTTGGAGCGTTCTAAGATGCATACCGATGTCCAAGTCACGATGGACACTGCAGCCGGACATACCG
TCAGCGGTGGAACCACGATGGGTGGAGGCGGTTCAGGCGGAGGTGGCTCTGGCGGTGGCGGATCGATGGT
GAGCAAGGGCGCCGAGCTGTTCACCGGCATCGTGCCCATCCTGATCGAGCTGAATGGCGATGTGAATGGC
CACAAGTTCAGCGTGAGCGGCGAGGGCGAGGGCGATGCCACCTACGGCAAGCTGACCCTGAAGTTCATCT
GCACCACCGGCAAGCTGCCTGTGCCCTGGCCCACCCTGGTGACCACCCTGAGCTACGGCGTGCAGTGCTT
CTCACGCTACCCCGATCACATGAAGCAGCACGACTTCTTCAAGAGCGCCATGCCTGAGGGCTACATCCAG
GAGCGCACCATCTTCTTCGAGGATGACGGCAACTACAAGTCGCGCGCCGAGGTGAAGTTCGAGGGCGATA
CCCTGGTGAATCGCATCGAGCTGACCGGCACCGATTTCAAGGAGGATGGCAACATCCTGGGCAATAAGAT
GGAGTACAACTACAACGCCCACAATGTGTACATCATGACCGACAAGGCCAAGAATGGCATCAAGGTGAAC
TTCAAGATCCGCCACAACATCGAGGATGGCAGCGTGCAGCTGGCCGACCACTACCAGCAGAATACCCCCA
TCGGCGATGGCCCTGTGCTGCTGCCCGATAACCACTACCTGTCCACCCAGAGCGCCCTGTCCAAGGACCC
CAACGAGAAGCGCGATCACATGATCTACTTCGGCTTCGTGACCGCCGCCGCCATCACCCACGGCATGGAT
GAGCTGTACAAGTGAGCGGCCGCGACTCTAGATCATAATCAGCCATACCACATTTGTAGAGGTTTTACTT
GCTTTAAAAAACCTCCCACACCTCCCCCTGAACCTGAAACATAAAATGAATGCAATTGTTGTTGTTAACT
TGTTTATTGCAGCTTATAATGGTTACAAATAAAGCAATAGCATCACAAATTTCACAAATAAAGCATTTTT
TTCACTGCATTCTAGTTGTGGTTTGTCCAAACTCATCAATGTATCTTAAGGCGTAAATTGTAAGCGTTAA
TATTTTGTTAAAATTCGCGTTAAATTTTTGTTAAATCAGCTCATTTTTTAACCAATAGGCCGAAATCGGC
AAAATCCCTTATAAATCAAAAGAATAGACCGAGATAGGGT
[37 nt withheld, positions 2211-2247]
AAAGAACGTGGACTCCAACGTCAAAGG
[49 nt withheld, positions 2275-2323]
T
[91 nt withheld, positions 2325-2415]
G
[124 nt withheld, positions 2417-2540]
CAGGTGGCACTTTTCGGGGAAATGTGCGCGGAACCCCTATTTGTTTATTTTTCTAAATACATTCAAATAT
GTATCCGCTCATGAGACAATAACCCTGATAAATGCTTCAATAATATTGAAAAAGGAAGAGTCCTGAGGCG
GAAAGAACCAGCTGTGGAATGTGTGTCAGTTAGGGTGTGGAAAGTCCCCAGGCTCCCCAGCAGGCAGAAG
TATGCAAAGCATGCATCTCAATTAGTCAGCAACCAGGTGTGGAAAGTCCCCAGGCTCCCCAGCAGGCAGA
AGTATGCAAAGCATGCATCTCAATTAGTCAGCAACCATAGTCCCGCCCCTAACTCCGCCCATCCCGCCCC
TAACTCCGCCCAGTTCCGCCCATTCTCCGCCCCATGGCTGACTAATTTTTTTTATTTATGCAGAGGCCGA
GGCCGCCTCGGCCTCTGAGCTATTCCAGAAGTAGTGAGGAGGCTTTTTTGGAGGCCTAGGCTTTTGCAAA
GATCGATCAAGAGACAGGATGAGGATCGTTTCGCATGATTGAACAAGATGGATTGCACGCAGGTTCTCCG
GCCGCTTGGGTGGAGAGGCTATTCGGCTATGACTGGGCACAACAGACAATCGGCTGCTCTGATGCCGCCG
TGTTCCGGCTGTCAGCGCAGGGGCGCCCGGTTCTTTTTGTCAAGACCGACCTGTCCGGTGCCCTGAATGA
ACTGCAAGACGAGGCAGCGCGGCTATCGTGGCTGGCCACGACGGGCGTTCCTTGCGCAGCTGTGCTCGAC
GTTGTCACTGAAGCGGGAAGGGACTGGCTGCTATTGGGCGAAGTGCCGGGGCAGGATCTCCTGTCATCTC
ACCTTGCTCCTGCCGAGAAAGTATCCATCATGGCTGATGCAATGCGGCGGCTGCATACGCTTGATCCGGC
TACCTGCCCATTCGACCACCAAGCGAAACATCGCATCGAGCGAGCACGTACTCGGATGGAAGCCGGTCTT
GTCGATCAGGATGATCTGGACGAAGAGCATCAGGGGCTCGCGCCAGCCGAACTGTTCGCCAGGCTCAAGG
CGAGCATGCCCGACGGCGAGGATCTCGTCGTGACCCATGGCGATGCCTGCTTGCCGAATATCATGGTGGA
AAATGGCCGCTTTTCTGGATTCATCGACTGTGGCCGGCTGGGTGTGGCGGACCGCTATCAGGACATAGCG
TTGGCTACCCGTGATATTGCTGAAGAGCTTGGCGGCGAATGGGCTGACCGCTTCCTCGTGCTTTACGGTA
TCGCCGCTCCCGATTCGCAGCGCATCGCCTTCTATCGCCTTCTTGACGAGTTCTTCTGAGCGGGACTCTG
GGGTTCAAAATGACCGACCAAGCGACGCCCAACCTGCCATCACGAGATTTCGATTCCACCGCCGCCTTCT
ATGAAAGGTTGGGCTTCGGAATCGTTTTCCGGGACGCCGGCTGGATGATCCTCCAGCGCGGGGATCTCAT
GCTGGAGTTCTTCGCCCACCCTAGGGGGAGGCTAACTGAAACACGGAAGGAGACAATACCGGAAGGAACC
CGCGCTATGACGGCAATAAAAAGACAGAATAAAACGCACGGTGTTGGGTCGTTTGTTCATAAACGCGGGG
TTCGGTCCCAGGGCTGGCACTCTGTCGATACCCCACCGAGACCCCATTGGGGCCAATACGCCCGCGTTTC
TTCCTTTTCCCCACCCCACCCCCCAAGTTCGGGTGAAGGCCCAGGGCTCGCAGCCAACGTCGGGGCGGCA
GGCCCTGCCATAGCCTCAGGTTACTCATATATACTTTAGATTGATTTAAAACTTCATTTTTAATTTAAAA
GGATCTAGGTGAAGATCCTTTTTGATAATCTCATGACCAAAATCCCTTAACGTGAGTTTTCGTTCCACTG
AGCGTCAGACCCCGTAGAAAAGATCAAAGGATCTTCTTGAGATCCTTTTTTTCTGCGCGTAATCTGCTGC
TTGCAAACAAAAAAACCACCGCTACCAGCGGTGGTTTGTTTGCCGGATCAAGAGCTACCAACTCTTTTTC
CGAAGGTAACTGGCTTCAGCAGAGCGCAGATACCAAATACTGTTCTTCTAGTGTAGCCGTAGTTAGGCCA
CCACTTCAAGAACTCTGTAGCACCGCCTACATACCTCGCTCTGCTAATCCTGTTACCAGTGGCTGCTGCC
AGTGGCGATAAGTCGTGTCTTACCGGGTTGGACTCAAGACGATAGTTACCGGATAAGGCGCAGCGGTCGG
GCTGAACGGGGGGTTCGTGCACACAGCCCAGCTTGGAGCGAACGACCTACACCGAACTGAGATACCTACA
GCGTGAGCTATGAGAAAGCGCCACGCTTCCCGAAGGGAGAAAGGCGGACAGGTATCCGGTAAGCGGCAGG
GTCGGAACAGGAGAGCGCACGAGGGAGCTTCCAGGGGGAAACGCCTGGTATCTTTATAGTCCTGTCGGGT
TTCGCCACCTCTGACTTGAGCGTCGATTTTTGTGATGCTCGTCAGGGGGGCGGAGCCTATGGAAAAACGC
CAGCAACGCGGCCTTTTTACGGTTCCTGGCCTTTTGCTGGCCTTTTGCTCACATGTTCTTTCCTGCGTTA
TCCCCTGATTCTGTGGATAACCGTATTACCGCCATGCAT
